>Addgene plasmid #197033 | FSW-tdTomato | addgene full sequence | sequence record 386341 | Addgene NGS Result
AGTGCAAGTGGGTTTTAGGACCAGGATGAGGCGGGGTGGGGGTGCCTACCTGACGACCGACCCCGACCCA
CTGGACAAGCACCCAACCCCCATTCCCCAAATTGCGCATCCCCTATCAGAGAGGGGGAGGGGAAACAGGA
TGCGGCGAGGCGCGTGCGCACTGCCAGCTTCAGCACCGCGGACAGTGCCTTCGCCCCCGCCTGGCGGCGC
GCGCCACCGCCGCCTCAGCACTGAAGGCGCGCTGACGTCACTCGCCGGTCCCCCGCAAACTCCCCTTCCC
GGCCACCTTGGTCGCGTCCGCGCCGCCGCCGGCCCAGCCGGACCGCACCACGCGAGGCGCGAGATAGGGG
GGCACGGGCGCGACCATCTGCGCTGCGGCGCCGGCGACTCAGCGCTGCCTCAGTCTGCGGTGGGCAGCGG
AGGAGTCGTGTCGTGCCTGAGAGCGCAGACGCGTGGACGGTACCCTTCAGGTCGACGTCGGTTGGCGCGC
CGCTAGCGCCACCATGGTGAGCAAGGGCGAGGAGGTCATCAAAGAGTTCATGCGCTTCAAGGTGCGCATG
GAGGGCTCCATGAACGGCCACGAGTTCGAGATCGAGGGCGAGGGCGAGGGCCGCCCCTACGAGGGCACCC
AGACCGCCAAGCTGAAGGTGACCAAGGGCGGCCCCCTGCCCTTCGCCTGGGACATCCTGTCCCCCCAGTT
CATGTACGGCTCCAAGGCGTACGTGAAGCACCCCGCCGACATCCCCGATTACAAGAAGCTGTCCTTCCCC
GAGGGCTTCAAGTGGGAGCGCGTGATGAACTTCGAGGACGGCGGTCTGGTGACCGTGACCCAGGACTCCT
CCCTGCAGGACGGCACGCTGATCTACAAGGTGAAGATGCGCGGCACCAACTTCCCCCCCGACGGCCCCGT
AATGCAGAAGAAGACCATGGGCTGGGAGGCCTCCACCGAGCGCCTGTACCCCCGCGACGGCGTGCTGAAG
GGCGAGATCCACCAGGCCCTGAAGCTGAAGGACGGCGGCCACTACCTGGTGGAGTTCAAGACCATCTACA
TGGCCAAGAAGCCCGTGCAACTGCCCGGCTACTACTACGTGGACACCAAGCTGGACATCACCTCCCACAA
CGAGGACTACACCATCGTGGAACAGTACGAGCGCTCCGAGGGCCGCCACCACCTGTTCCTGGGGCATGGT
ACCGGCAGCACCGGCAGCGGCAGCTCCGGCACCGCCTCCTCCGAGGACAACAACATGGCCGTGATTAAGG
AGTTTATGAGGTTTAAAGTCAGGATGGAGGGCAGCATGAACGGGCACGAGTTTGAGATTGAAGGAGAGGG
GGAAGGGAGGCCCTATGAGGGCACCCAGACAGCAAAGCTGAAAGTGACAAAGGGCGGCCCTCTGCCATTC
GCATGGGACATCCTGTCTCCTCAGTTTATGTATGGAAGTAAAGCCTACGTGAAACACCCTGCTGACATTC
CAGATTACAAGAAACTGAGCTTCCCAGAGGGGTTTAAGTGGGAAAGAGTGATGAACTTCGAAGACGGGGG
CCTGGTGACTGTCACCCAGGACAGCTCTCTGCAGGACGGCACTCTGATCTATAAGGTGAAAATGCGCGGC
ACCAATTTTCCCCCTGATGGCCCAGTCATGCAGAAGAAGACAATGGGCTGGGAGGCTTCAACAGAAAGGC
TGTACCCCAGAGACGGCGTGCTGAAGGGAGAGATCCACCAGGCACTGAAGCTGAAAGATGGAGGGCATTA
TCTGGTCGAATTCAAAACCATCTACATGGCCAAGAAACCCGTGCAGCTGCCTGGCTACTATTACGTCGAC
ACAAAGCTGGATATTACTAGCCATAACGAAGACTACACCATTGTGGAGCAGTATGAGCGGAGCGAGGGGA
GGCACCATCTGTTTCTGTACGGCATGGACGAGCTGTACAAGTAAGCTAGCGGCGCGCCAAGGGTTTATCA
AGCTTATCGATAATCAACCTCTGGATTACAAAATTTGTGAAAGATTGACTGGTATTCTTAACTATGTTGC
TCCTTTTACGCTATGTGGATACGCTGCTTTAATGCCTTTGTATCATGCTATTGCTTCCCGTATGGCTTTC
ATTTTCTCCTCCTTGTATAAATCCTGGTTGCTGTCTCTTTATGAGGAGTTGTGGCCCGTTGTCAGGCAAC
GTGGCGTGGTGTGCACTGTGTTTGCTGACGCAACCCCCACTGGTTGGGGCATTGCCACCACCTGTCAGCT
CCTTTCCGGGACTTTCGCTTTCCCCCTCCCTATTGCCACGGCGGAACTCATCGCCGCCTGCCTTGCCCGC
TGCTGGACAGGGGCTCGGCTGTTGGGCACTGACAATTCCGTGGTGTTGTCGGGGAAATCATCGTCCTTTC
CTTGGCTGCTCGCCTGTGTTGCCACCTGGATTCTGCGCGGGACGTCCTTCTGCTACGTCCCTTCGGCCCT
CAATCCAGCGGACCTTCCTTCCCGCGGCCTGCTGCCGGCTCTGCGGCCTCTTCCGCGTCTTCGCCTTCGC
CCTCAGACGAGTCGGATCTCCCTTTGGGCCGCCTCCCCGCATCGATACCGTCGACCTCGAGACCTAGAAA
AACATGGAGCAATCACAAGTAGCAATACAGCAGCTACCAATGCTGATTGTGCCTGGCTAGAAGCACAAGA
GGAGGAGGAGGTGGGTTTTCCAGTCACACCTCAGGTACCTTTAAGACCAATGACTTACAAGGCAGCTGTA
GATCTTAGCCACTTTTTAAAAGAAAAGGGGGGACTGGAAGGGCTAATTCACTCCCAACGAAGACAAGATA
TCCTTGATCTGTGGATCTACCACACACAAGGCTACTTCCCTGATTGGCAGAACTACACACCAGGGCCAGG
GATCAGATATCCACTGACCTTTGGATGGTGCTACAAGCTAGTACCAGTTGAGCAAGAGAAGGTAGAAGAA
GCCAATGAAGGAGAGAACACCCGCTTGTTACACCCTGTGAGCCTGCATGGGATGGATGACCCGGAGAGAG
AAGTATTAGAGTGGAGGTTTGACAGCCGCCTAGCATTTCATCACATGGCCCGAGAGCTGCATCCGGACTG
TACTGGGTCTCTCTGGTTAGACCAGATCTGAGCCTGGGAGCTCTCTGGCTAACTAGGGAACCCACTGCTT
AAGCCTCAATAAAGCTTGCCTTGAGTGCTTCAAGTAGTGTGTGCCCGTCTGTTGTGTGACTCTGGTAACT
AGAGATCCCTCAGACCCTTTTAGTCAGTGTGGAAAATCTCTAGCAGGGCCCGTTTAAACCCGCTGATCAG
CCTCGACTGTGCCTTCTAGTTGCCAGCCATCTGTTGTTTGCCCCTCCCCCGTGCCTTCCTTGACCCTGGA
AGGTGCCACTCCCACTGTCCTTTCCTAATAAAATGAGGAAATTGCATCGCATTGTCTGAGTAGGTGTCAT
TCTATTCTGGGGGGTGGGGTGGGGCAGGACAGCAAGGGGGAGGATTGGGAAGACAATAGCAGGCATGCTG
GGGATGCGGTGGGCTCTATGGCTTCTGAGGCGGAAAGAACCAGCTGGGGCTCTAGGGGGTATCCCC
[124 nt withheld, positions 3567-3690]
C
[91 nt withheld, positions 3692-3782]
A
[49 nt withheld, positions 3784-3832]
CCTTTGACGTTGGAGTCCACGTTCTTT
[37 nt withheld, positions 3860-3896]
ACCCTATCTCGGTCTATTCTTTTGATTTATAAGGGATTTTGCCGATTTCGGCCTATTGGTTAAAAAATGA
GCTGATTTAACAAAAATTTAACGCGAATTAATTCTGTGGAATGTGTGTCAGTTAGGGTGTGGAAAGTCCC
CAGGCTCCCCAGCAGGCAGAAGTATGCAAAGCATGCATCTCAATTAGTCAGCAACCAGGTGTGGAAAGTC
CCCAGGCTCCCCAGCAGGCAGAAGTATGCAAAGCATGCATCTCAATTAGTCAGCAACCATAGTCCCGCCC
CTAACTCCGCCCATCCCGCCCCTAACTCCGCCCAGTTCCGCCCATTCTCCGCCCCATGGCTGACTAATTT
TTTTTATTTATGCAGAGGCCGAGGCCGCCTCTGCCTCTGAGCTATTCCAGAAGTAGTGAGGAGGCTTTTT
TGGAGGCCTAGGCTTTTGCAAAAAGCTCCCGGGAGCTTGTATATCCATTTTCGGATCTGATCAGCACGTG
TTGACAATTAATCATCGGCATAGTATATCGGCATAGTATAATACGACAAGGTGAGGAACTAAACCATGGC
CAAGTTGACCAGTGCCGTTCCGGTGCTCACCGCGCGCGACGTCGCCGGAGCGGTCGAGTTCTGGACCGAC
CGGCTCGGGTTCTCCCGGGACTTCGTGGAGGACGACTTCGCCGGTGTGGTCCGGGACGACGTGACCCTGT
TCATCAGCGCGGTCCAGGACCAGGTGGTGCCGGACAACACCCTGGCCTGGGTGTGGGTGCGCGGCCTGGA
CGAGCTGTACGCCGAGTGGTCGGAGGTCGTGTCCACGAACTTCCGGGACGCCTCCGGGCCGGCCATGACC
GAGATCGGCGAGCAGCCGTGGGGGCGGGAGTTCGCCCTGCGCGACCCGGCCGGCAACTGCGTGCACTTCG
TGGCCGAGGAGCAGGACTGACACGTGCTACGAGATTTCGATTCCACCGCCGCCTTCTATGAAAGGTTGGG
CTTCGGAATCGTTTTCCGGGACGCCGGCTGGATGATCCTCCAGCGCGGGGATCTCATGCTGGAGTTCTTC
GCCCACCCCAACTTGTTTATTGCAGCTTATAATGGTTACAAATAAAGCAATAGCATCACAAATTTCACAA
ATAAAGCATTTTTTTCACTGCATTCTAGTTGTGGTTTGTCCAAACTCATCAATGTATCTTATCATGTCTG
TATACCGTCGACCTCTAGCTAGAGCTTGGCGTAATCATGGTCATAGCTGTTTCCTGTGTGAAATTGTTAT
CCGCTCACAATTCCACACAACATACGAGCCGGAAGCATAAAGTGTAAAGCCTGGGGTGCCTAATGAGTGA
GCTAACTCACATTAATTGCGTTGCGCTCACTGCCCGCTTTCCAGTCGGGAAACCTGTCGTGCCAGCTGCA
TTAATGAATCGGCCAACGCGCGGGGAGAGGCGGTTTGCGTATTGGGCGCTCTTCCGCTTCCTCGCTCACT
GACTCGCTGCGCTCGGTCGTTCGGCTGCGGCGAGCGGTATCAGCTCACTCAAAGGCGGTAATACGGTTAT
CCACAGAATCAGGGGATAACGCAGGAAAGAACATGTGAGCAAAAGGCCAGCAAAAGGCCAGGAACCGTAA
AAAGGCCGCGTTGCTGGCGTTTTTCCATAGGCTCCGCCCCCCTGACGAGCATCACAAAAATCGACGCTCA
AGTCAGAGGTGGCGAAACCCGACAGGACTATAAAGATACCAGGCGTTTCCCCCTGGAAGCTCCCTCGTGC
GCTCTCCTGTTCCGACCCTGCCGCTTACCGGATACCTGTCCGCCTTTCTCCCTTCGGGAAGCGTGGCGCT
TTCTCATAGCTCACGCTGTAGGTATCTCAGTTCGGTGTAGGTCGTTCGCTCCAAGCTGGGCTGTGTGCAC
GAACCCCCCGTTCAGCCCGACCGCTGCGCCTTATCCGGTAACTATCGTCTTGAGTCCAACCCGGTAAGAC
ACGACTTATCGCCACTGGCAGCAGCCACTGGTAACAGGATTAGCAGAGCGAGGTATGTAGGCGGTGCTAC
AGAGTTCTTGAAGTGGTGGCCTAACTACGGCTACACTAGAAGAACAGTATTTGGTATCTGCGCTCTGCTG
AAGCCAGTTACCTTCGGAAAAAGAGTTGGTAGCTCTTGATCCGGCAAACAAACCACCGCTGGTAGCGGTG
GTTTTTTTGTTTGCAAGCAGCAGATTACGCGCAGAAAAAAAGGATCTCAAGAAGATCCTTTGATCTTTTC
TACGGGGTCTGACGCTCAGTGGAACGAAAACTCACGTTAAGGGATTTTGGTCATGAGATTATCAAAAAGG
ATCTTCACCTAGATCCTTTTAAATTAAAAATGAAGTTTTAAATCAATCTAAAGTATATATGAGTAAACTT
GGTCTGACAGTTACCAATGCTTAATCAGTGAGGCACCTATCTCAGCGATCTGTCTATTTCGTTCATCCAT
AGTTGCCTGACTCCCCGTCGTGTAGATAACTACGATACGGGAGGGCTTACCATCTGGCCCCAGTGCTGCA
ATGATACCGCGAGACCCACGCTCACCGGCTCCAGATTTATCAGCAATAAACCAGCCAGCCGGAAGGGCCG
AGCGCAGAAGTGGTCCTGCAACTTTATCCGCCTCCATCCAGTCTATTAATTGTTGCCGGGAAGCTAGAGT
AAGTAGTTCGCCAGTTAATAGTTTGCGCAACGTTGTTGCCATTGCTACAGGCATCGTGGTGTCACGCTCG
TCGTTTGGTATGGCTTCATTCAGCTCCGGTTCCCAACGATCAAGGCGAGTTACATGATCCCCCATGTTGT
GCAAAAAAGCGGTTAGCTCCTTCGGTCCTCCGATCGTTGTCAGAAGTAAGTTGGCCGCAGTGTTATCACT
CATGGTTATGGCAGCACTGCATAATTCTCTTACTGTCATGCCATCCGTAAGATGCTTTTCTGTGACTGGT
GAGTACTCAACCAAGTCATTCTGAGAATAGTGTATGCGGCGACCGAGTTGCTCTTGCCCGGCGTCAATAC
GGGATAATACCGCGCCACATAGCAGAACTTTAAAAGTGCTCATCATTGGAAAACGTTCTTCGGGGCGAAA
ACTCTCAAGGATCTTACCGCTGTTGAGATCCAGTTCGATGTAACCCACTCGTGCACCCAACTGATCTTCA
GCATCTTTTACTTTCACCAGCGTTTCTGGGTGAGCAAAAACAGGAAGGCAAAATGCCGCAAAAAAGGGAA
TAAGGGCGACACGGAAATGTTGAATACTCATACTCTTCCTTTTTCAATATTATTGAAGCATTTATCAGGG
TTATTGTCTCATGAGCGGATACATATTTGAATGTATTTAGAAAAATAAACAAATAGGGGTTCCGCGCACA
TTTCCCCGAAAAGTGCCACCTGACGTCGACGGATCGGGAGATCTCCCGATCCCCTATGGTGCACTCTCAG
TACAATCTGCTCTGATGCCGCATAGTTAAGCCAGTATCTGCTCCCTGCTTGTGTGTTGGAGGTCGCTGAG
TAGTGCGCGAGCAAAATTTAAGCTACAACAAGGCAAGGCTTGACCGACAATTGCATGAAGAATCTGCTTA
GGGTTAGGCGTTTTGCGCTGCTTCGCGATGTACGGGCCAGATATACGCGTTGACATTGATTATTGACTAG
TTATTAATAGTAATCAATTACGGGGTCATTAGTTCATAGCCCATATATGGAGTTCCGCGTTACATAACTT
ACGGTAAATGGCCCGCCTGGCTGACCGCCCAACGACCCCCGCCCATTGACGTCAATAATGACGTATGTTC
CCATAGTAACGCCAATAGGGACTTTCCATTGACGTCAATGGGTGGAGTATTTACGGTAAACTGCCCACTT
GGCAGTACATCAAGTGTATCATATGCCAAGTACGCCCCCTATTGACGTCAATGACGGTAAATGGCCCGCC
TGGCATTATGCCCAGTACATGACCTTATGGGACTTTCCTACTTGGCAGTACATCTACGTATTAGTCATCG
CTATTACCATGGTGATGCGGTTTTGGCAGTACATCAATGGGCGTGGATAGCGGTTTGACTCACGGGGATT
TCCAAGTCTCCACCCCATTGACGTCAATGGGAGTTTGTTTTGGCACCAAAATCAACGGGACTTTCCAAAA
TGTCGTAACAACTCCGCCCCATTGACGCAAATGGGCGGTAGGCGTGTACGGTGGGAGGTCTATATAAGCA
GCGCGTTTTGCCTGTACTGGGTCTCTCTGGTTAGACCAGATCTGAGCCTGGGAGCTCTCTGGCTAACTAG
GGAACCCACTGCTTAAGCCTCAATAAAGCTTGCCTTGAGTGCTTCAAGTAGTGTGTGCCCGTCTGTTGTG
TGACTCTGGTAACTAGAGATCCCTCAGACCCTTTTAGTCAGTGTGGAAAATCTCTAGCAGTGGCGCCCGA
ACAGGGACTTGAAAGCGAAAGGGAAACCAGAGGAGCTCTCTCGACGCAGGACTCGGCTTGCTGAAGCGCG
CACGGCAAGAGGCGAGGGGCGGCGACTGGTGAGTACGCCAAAAATTTTGACTAGCGGAGGCTAGAAGGAG
AGAGATGGGTGCGAGAGCGTCAGTATTAAGCGGGGGAGAATTAGATCGCGATGGGAAAAAATTCGGTTAA
GGCCAGGGGGAAAGAAAAAATATAAATTAAAACATATAGTATGGGCAAGCAGGGAGCTAGAACGATTCGC
AGTTAATCCTGGCCTGTTAGAAACATCAGAAGGCTGTAGACAAATACTGGGACAGCTACAACCATCCCTT
CAGACAGGATCAGAAGAACTTAGATCATTATATAATACAGTAGCAACCCTCTATTGTGTGCATCAAAGGA
TAGAGATAAAAGACACCAAGGAAGCTTTAGACAAGATAGAGGAAGAGCAAAACAAAAGTAAGACCACCGC
ACAGCAAGCGGCCGCTGATCTTCAGACCTGGAGGAGGAGATATGAGGGACAATTGGAGAAGTGAATTATA
TAAATATAAAGTAGTAAAAATTGAACCATTAGGAGTAGCACCCACCAAGGCAAAGAGAAGAGTGGTGCAG
AGAGAAAAAAGAGCAGTGGGAATAGGAGCTTTGTTCCTTGGGTTCTTGGGAGCAGCAGGAAGCACTATGG
GCGCAGCGTCAATGACGCTGACGGTACAGGCCAGACAATTATTGTCTGGTATAGTGCAGCAGCAGAACAA
TTTGCTGAGGGCTATTGAGGCGCAACAGCATCTGTTGCAACTCACAGTCTGGGGCATCAAGCAGCTCCAG
GCAAGAATCCTGGCTGTGGAAAGATACCTAAAGGATCAACAGCTCCTGGGGATTTGGGGTTGCTCTGGAA
AACTCATTTGCACCACTGCTGTGCCTTGGAATGCTAGTTGGAGTAATAAATCTCTGGAACAGATTTGGAA
TCACACGACCTGGATGGAGTGGGACAGAGAAATTAACAATTACACAAGCTTAATACACTCCTTAATTGAA
GAATCGCAAAACCAGCAAGAAAAGAATGAACAAGAATTATTGGAATTAGATAAATGGGCAAGTTTGTGGA
ATTGGTTTAACATAACAAATTGGCTGTGGTATATAAAATTATTCATAATGATAGTAGGAGGCTTGGTAGG
TTTAAGAATAGTTTTTGCTGTACTTTCTATAGTGAATAGAGTTAGGCAGGGATATTCACCATTATCGTTT
CAGACCCACCTCCCAACCCCGAGGGGACCCGACAGGCCCGAAGGAATAGAAGAAGAAGGTGGAGAGAGAG
ACAGAGACAGATCCATTCGATTAGTGAACGGATCGGCACTGCGTGCGCCAATTCTGCAGACAAATGGCAG
TATTCATCCACAATTTTAAAAGAAAAGGGGGGATTGGGGGGTACAGTGCAGGGGAAAGAATAGTAGACAT
AATAGCAACAGACATACAAACTAAAGAATTACAAAAACAAATTACAAAAATTCAAAATTTTCGGGTTTAT
TACAGGGACAGCAGAGATCCAGTTTGGTTAATTAACTGCAGAGGGCCCTGCGTATG
Features (pLannotate 1.2.2; 30 found; start..end, strand, type, name):
      1..448     +  promoter       hSyn promoter: human synapsin I promoter; confers neuron-specific expression (Kügler et al., 2003)
    504..1931    +  CDS            tdTomato: tdTomato is a basic (constitutively fluorescent) orange fluorescent protein published in 2004, derived from Discosoma sp.. It is reported to be a somewhat slowly-maturing tandem dimer with low acid sensitivity.
   1956..1972    +  misc_feature   MCS (fragment): pBluescript multiple cloning site
   1972..2560    +  misc_feature   WPRE: woodchuck hepatitis virus posttranscriptional regulatory element
   2497..3078    +  CDS            nef (fragment): NEF_HV1H2 - Experimental evidence at protein level: Swiss-Prot protein existence level 1. Extracellular Nef protein targets CD4(+) T-lymphocytes for apoptosis by interacting with CXCR4 surface receptors. From Human immunodeficiency virus type 1 group M subtype B (isolate HXB2) (HIV-1).
   3085..3265    +  LTR            5' LTR (truncated): truncated 5' long terminal repeat (LTR) from HIV-1
   3297..3521    +  polyA_signal   bGH poly(A) signal: bovine growth hormone polyadenylation signal
   3525..3546    +  promoter       SV40 promoter (fragment): SV40 enhancer and early promoter
   3567..3995    +  rep_origin     f1 ori (sequence partly withheld): f1 bacteriophage origin of replication; arrow indicates direction of (+) strand synthesis
   4009..4338    +  promoter       SV40 promoter: SV40 enhancer and early promoter
   4386..4433    +  promoter       EM7 promoter: synthetic bacterial promoter&nbsp
   4452..4826    +  CDS            BleoR: antibiotic-binding protein; Sh ble from Streptoalloteichus hindustanus; confers resistance to bleomycin, phleomycin, and Zeocin™
   4836..4961    +  CDS            ble (fragment): BLE_KLEPN - Experimental evidence at protein level: Swiss-Prot protein existence level 1. Binding protein with a strong affinity to the bleomycin family of antibiotics. Binds to CL990; an antimitotic-antibiotic compound. From Klebsiella pneumoniae.
   4956..5077    +  polyA_signal   SV40 poly(A) signal: SV40 polyadenylation signal
   5150..5166    -  protein_bind   lac operator: The lac repressor binds to the lac operator to inhibit transcription in E. coli. This inhibition can be relieved by adding lactose or isopropyl-β-D-thiogalactopyranoside (IPTG). lac repressor encoded by lacI
   5174..5204    -  promoter       lac promoter: promoter for the E. coli lac operon
   5219..5240    -  protein_bind   CAP binding site: CAP binding activates transcription in the presence of cAMP. E. coli catabolite activator protein
   5253..5345    -  CDS            lacI (fragment): lac repressor; lacI; The lac repressor binds to the lac operator to inhibit transcription in E. coli. This inhibition can be relieved by adding lactose or isopropyl-β-D-thiogalactopyranoside (IPTG).
   5528..6116    -  rep_origin     ori: high-copy-number ColE1/pMB1/pBR322/pUC origin of replication
   6287..7147    -  CDS            AmpR: β-lactamase; bla; confers resistance to ampicillin, carbenicillin, and related antibiotics
   7148..7252    -  promoter       AmpR promoter: bla
   7311..7363    -  misc_feature   bom (fragment): basis of mobility region from pBR322
   7518..7897    +  enhancer       CMV enhancer: human cytomegalovirus immediate early enhancer
   7898..8097    +  promoter       CMV promoter: human cytomegalovirus (CMV) immediate early promoter
   8115..8295    +  LTR            5' LTR (truncated): truncated 5' long terminal repeat (LTR) from HIV-1
   8342..8467    +  misc_feature   HIV-1 Ψ: packaging signal of human immunodeficiency virus type 1
   8451..8814    +  CDS            HIV-1 gag (fragment): gag protein from human immunodeficiency virus 1; gag
   8960..9193    +  misc_feature   RRE: The Rev response element (RRE) of HIV-1 allows for Rev-dependent mRNA export from the nucleus to the cytoplasm.
   9570..9670    +  CDS            Rev (fragment): human immunodeficiency virus 1 (HIV-1) Rev protein; rev; enhances nuclear export of unspliced and incompletely spliced viral mRNAs
   9720..9837    +  misc_feature   cPPT/CTS: central polypurine tract and central termination sequence of HIV-1
