[The description below was written by a language model from this plasmid's Addgene catalogue record and pLannotate feature annotations shown in this document.]
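Description:
FSW-tdTomato is a lentiviral transfer plasmid of about 9.9 kb, built on the FUGW backbone, for expressing the red-orange fluorescent protein tdTomato in mammalian neurons. It is propagated in E. coli under ampicillin selection (AmpR with its bla promoter). The feature table annotates a ColE1/pUC-type origin, although the catalogue lists the plasmid as low copy, and a recombination-reducing strain is the listed growth host, as is common for LTR-containing vectors. The backbone also carries an f1 origin, remnants of the lac promoter/operator region, and an SV40/EM7-driven BleoR (Zeocin resistance) cassette. This cassette lies outside the LTR-flanked region, so it would not be packaged into virus.

The viral genome is transcribed from a CMV enhancer/promoter fused to a truncated HIV-1 5' LTR. This arrangement is characteristic of Tat-independent, third-generation-style designs. Downstream are the Ψ packaging signal with a partial gag sequence, the RRE for Rev-dependent nuclear export of the genomic RNA, and the cPPT/CTS element, which improves nuclear import in transduced cells.

The internal expression cassette consists of the human synapsin I (hSyn) promoter, which confers neuron-specific expression, driving the synthetic tandem-dimer tdTomato coding sequence inserted by Gibson cloning. A WPRE follows to enhance transcript stability and expression. The cassette ends in the 3' LTR region, annotated as a nef fragment plus a truncated LTR, with a bGH polyadenylation signal beyond it.

The stated purpose is tdTomato expression from the hSyn1 promoter. This suits fluorescent labelling of neurons in culture or in mixed cell populations after lentiviral transduction or direct transfection. Packaging functions must be supplied in trans.
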