Addgene plasmid #197033: FSW-tdTomato
Purpose: Express tdTomato from hSyn1 promoter
Depositing lab: Ronald Hart. Depositing organization: Rutgers, The State University of New Jersey.
Backbone
  Vector backbone: FUGW
  Vector type: Mammalian Expression, Lentiviral
Growth in bacteria
  Bacterial resistance: Ampicillin, 100 μg/mL
  Growth temperature: 37°C
  Growth strain: NEB Stable
  Copy number: Low Copy
Gene/Insert
  Gene/Insert name: tdTomato
  Species: Synthetic
  Cloning method: Gibson Cloning
Terms and licenses: Academic/Nonprofit Terms; Industry Terms: Not Available to Industry
How to cite: FSW-tdTomato was a gift from Ronald Hart (Addgene plasmid # 197033 ; http://n2t.net/addgene:197033 ; RRID:Addgene_197033)
